>Addgene plasmid #72423 | pJK409 | depositor full sequence | sequence record 135791 | pJK409 sequence 4547 bps
TGGCGAATGGG
[124 nt withheld, positions 12-135]
C
[91 nt withheld, positions 137-227]
A
[49 nt withheld, positions 229-277]
CCTTTGACGTTGGAGTCCACGTTCTTT
[37 nt withheld, positions 305-341]
ACCCTATCTCGGTCTATTCTTTTGATTTATAAGGGATTTTGCCGATTTCGGCCTATTGGTTAAAAAATGA
GCTGATTTAACAAAAATTTAACGCGAATTTTAACAAAATATTAACGTTTACAATTTCAGGTGGCACTTTT
CGGGGAAATGTGCGCGGAACCCCTATTTGTTTATTTTTCTAAATACATTCAAATATGTATCCGCTCATGA
GACAATAACCCTGATAAATGCTTCAATAATATTGAAAAAGGAAGAGTATGAGTATTCAACATTTCCGTGT
CGCCCTTATTCCCTTTTTTGCGGCATTTTGCCTTCCTGTTTTTGCTCACCCAGAAACGCTGGTGAAAGTA
AAAGATGCTGAAGATCAGTTGGGTGCACGAGTGGGTTACATCGAACTGGATCTCAACAGCGGTAAGATCC
TTGAGAGTTTTCGCCCCGAAGAACGTTTTCCAATGATGAGCACTTTTAAAGTTCTGCTATGTGGCGCGGT
ATTATCCCGTATTGACGCCGGGCAAGAGCAACTCGGTCGCCGCATACACTATTCTCAGAATGACTTGGTT
GAGTACTCACCAGTCACAGAAAAGCATCTTACGGATGGCATGACAGTAAGAGAATTATGCAGTGCTGCCA
TAACCATGAGTGATAACACTGCGGCCAACTTACTTCTGACAACGATCGGAGGACCGAAGGAGCTAACCGC
TTTTTTGCACAACATGGGGGATCATGTAACTCGCCTTGATCGTTGGGAACCGGAGCTGAATGAAGCCATA
CCAAACGACGAGCGTGACACCACGATGCCTGCAGCAATGGCAACAACGTTGCGCAAACTATTAACTGGCG
AACTACTTACTCTAGCTTCCCGGCAACAATTAATAGACTGGATGGAGGCGGATAAAGTTGCAGGACCACT
TCTGCGCTCGGCCCTTCCGGCTGGCTGGTTTATTGCTGATAAATCTGGAGCCGGTGAGCGTGGGTCTCGC
GGTATCATTGCAGCACTGGGGCCAGATGGTAAGCCCTCCCGTATCGTAGTTATCTACACGACGGGGAGTC
AGGCAACTATGGATGAACGAAATAGACAGATCGCTGAGATAGGTGCCTCACTGATTAAGCATTGGTAACT
GTCAGACCAAGTTTACTCATATATACTTTAGATTGATTTAAAACTTCATTTTTAATTTAAAAGGATCTAG
GTGAAGATCCTTTTTGATAATCTCATGACCAAAATCCCTTAACGTGAGTTTTCGTTCCACTGAGCGTCAG
ACCCCGTAGAAAAGATCAAAGGATCTTCTTGAGATCCTTTTTTTCTGCGCGTAATCTGCTGCTTGCAAAC
AAAAAAACCACCGCTACCAGCGGTGGTTTGTTTGCCGGATCAAGAGCTACCAACTCTTTTTCCGAAGGTA
ACTGGCTTCAGCAGAGCGCAGATACCAAATACTGTCCTTCTAGTGTAGCCGTAGTTAGGCCACCACTTCA
AGAACTCTGTAGCACCGCCTACATACCTCGCTCTGCTAATCCTGTTACCAGTGGCTGCTGCCAGTGGCGA
TAAGTCGTGTCTTACCGGGTTGGACTCAAGACGATAGTTACCGGATAAGGCGCAGCGGTCGGGCTGAACG
GGGGGTTCGTGCACACAGCCCAGCTTGGAGCGAACGACCTACACCGAACTGAGATACCTACAGCGTGAGC
TATGAGAAAGCGCCACGCTTCCCGAAGGGAGAAAGGCGGACAGGTATCCGGTAAGCGGCAGGGTCGGAAC
AGGAGAGCGCACGAGGGAGCTTCCAGGGGGAAACGCCTGGTATCTTTATAGTCCTGTCGGGTTTCGCCAC
CTCTGACTTGAGCGTCGATTTTTGTGATGCTCGTCAGGGGGGCGGAGCCTATGGAAAAACGCCAGCAACG
CGGCCTTTTTACGGTTCCTGGCCTTTTGCTGGCCTTTTGCTCACATGTTCTTTCCTGCGTTATCCCCTGA
TTCTGTGGATAACCGTATTACCGCCTTTGAGTGAGCTGATACCGCTCGCCGCAGCCGAACGACCGAGCGC
AGCGAGTCAGTGAGCGAGGAAGCGGAAGAGCGCCTGATGCGGTATTTTCTCCTTACGCATCTGTGCGGTA
TTTCACACCGCATATATGGTGCACTCTCAGTACAATCTGCTCTGATGCCGCATAGTTAAGCCAGTATACA
CTCCGCTATCGCTACGTGACTGGGTCATGGCTGCGCCCCGACACCCGCCAACACCCGCTGACGCGCCCTG
ACGGGCTTGTCTGCTCCCGGCATCCGCTTACAGACAAGCTGTGACCGTCTCCGGGAGCTGCATGTGTCAG
AGGTTTTCACCGTCATCACCGAAACGCGCGAGGCAGCTGCGGTAAAGCTCATCAGCGTGGTCGTGAAGCG
ATTCACAGATGTCTGCCTGTTCATCCGCGTCCAGCTCGTTGAGTTTCTCCAGAAGCGTTAATGTCTGGCT
TCTGATAAAGCGGGCCATGTTAAGGGCGGTTTTTTCCTGTTTGGTCACTGATGCCTCCGTGTAAGGGGGA
TTTCTGTTCATGGGGGTAATGATACCGATGAAACGAGAGAGGATGCTCACGATACGGGTTACTGATGATG
AACATGCCCGGTTACTGGAACGTTGTGAGGGTAAACAACTGGCGGTATGGATGCGGCGGGACCAGAGAAA
AATCACTCAGGGTCAATGCCAGCGCTTCGTTAATACAGATGTAGGTGTTCCACAGGGTAGCCAGCAGCAT
CCTGCGATGCAGATCCGGAACATAATGGTGCAGGGCGCTGACTTCCGCGTTTCCAGACTTTACGAAACAC
GGAAACCGAAGACCATTCATGTTGTTGCTCAGGTCGCAGACGTTTTGCAGCAGCAGTCGCTTCACGTTCG
CTCGCGTATCGGTGATTCATTCTGCTAACCAGTAAGGCAACCCCGCCAGCCTAGCCGGGTCCTCAACGAC
AGGAGCACGATCATGCGCACCCGTGGCCAGGACCCAACGCTGCCCGAGATCTCGATCCCGCGAAATTAAT
ACGACTCACTATAGGGAGACCACAACGGTTTCCCTCTAGAAATAATTTTGTTTAACTTTAAGAAGGAGAT
ATACCATGGATGCCAAAATCAGTAGTTAATCCCGAATTCCTTCCCATTCTTGAGAAAATGCCATCTTTTG
ATGGTCTTTCGTCGCTTTCACTTCCTGAAGTGCGAGAAGTTTTTCTAACATCTGTGCGCCTTATAGAAGG
TCGGCCTCTGCCAGATGTTATCACGCGGGAAGAATACGTACCGGGGTTGAACAATGCCCCAGATGTGCGT
GTGGTTGTTTATACGCCGCGTGAAGTGCAGCCCAATGCGCCAGCTATGGTTTATATTCATGGTGGCGGTC
TTGTTTCTGGCCATCCAGAAGTGGATGACCCCAAATGCCAAAAGCTGGCTAGTGATCTGGGCTTTCAGAT
TTTCTCGATAGATTATCGGCTGGCGCCTGAGGTCAAATATCCCGGTGCAATTGAAGACTGTTACGCAGTG
CTGAAATGGGTGCATGAAAACGCCAGAAAACTTGGTATTTCGCGTGATAAGGTTGTTGTTGCGGGTGAAA
GTGCAGGTGGTGGTTTAAGTGCAGCGCTGAGCCTGATGGCGCGTGACAAAAAAGAATACAAACTGGCTTT
TCAGTTGCTTATTTACCCCATGCTGGATGATCGCACGGCAATAAACAGTGACCCGGGCGCCAATTTTGGC
GAATTTGTCTGGACACGTTCTGCCAACAAATACGCATGGCAGGCTTATCTGGGTGATAAAGCTGGCGGCC
CACAAACACCACCATATGCAGCCGCTGGCCGTGCAACTGATCTGGCAGGTTTGCCTCCCACCTTTATTGG
TGTGGGATCAATGGATCTGTTTTTGAAAGAAGACCTTGATTACGCAACGCGCCTGATGGCTGCGGCCGTG
CCAACGGAAGTTATGGTGGTGCCGGGTGCGTATCATGTGTTTGATATGTATGTGCCAGATGCCGAACTTT
CCCGCAGGTTTATGGATGCCTACTGTGCAGCACTTAAACGCACATTGAATCTGCTCGAGCACCACCACCA
CCACCACTGAGATCCGGCTGCTAACAAAGCCCGAAAGGAAGCTGAGTTGGCTGCTGCCACCGCTGAGCAA
TAACTAGCATAACCCCTTGGGGCCTCTAAACGGGTCTTGAGGGGTTTTTTGCTGAAAGGAGGAACTATAT
CCGGAT
Features (pLannotate 1.2.2; 12 found; start..end, strand, type, name):
     12..467     +  rep_origin     f1 ori (sequence partly withheld): f1 bacteriophage origin of replication; arrow indicates direction of (+) strand synthesis
    494..598     +  promoter       AmpR promoter: bla
    599..1459    +  CDS            AmpR: β-lactamase; bla; confers resistance to ampicillin, carbenicillin, and related antibiotics
   1630..2218    +  rep_origin     ori: high-copy-number ColE1/pMB1/pBR322/pUC origin of replication
   2404..2546    -  misc_feature   bom: basis of mobility region from pBR322
   2648..2839    -  CDS            rop: Rop protein, which maintains plasmids at low copy number; rop
   2856..3236    +  CDS            YPB1_ECOLX: Protein predicted: Swiss-Prot protein existence level 4. From Escherichia coli.
   3348..3366    +  promoter       T7 promoter: promoter for bacteriophage T7 RNA polymerase
   3398..3420    +  RBS            RBS: efficient ribosome binding site from bacteriophage T7 gene 10 (Olins and Rangwala, 1989)
   4391..4408    +  CDS            9xHis (fragment): 9xHis affinity tag
   4418..4467    +  CDS            SET1 (fragment): solubility-enhancement tag derived from T7 phage gene 10B
   4475..4522    +  terminator     T7 terminator: transcription terminator for bacteriophage T7 RNA polymerase
