[The description below was written by a language model from this plasmid's Addgene catalogue record and pLannotate feature annotations shown in this document.]
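Description:
pJK409 is a bacterial expression plasmid built on the pET23d backbone for producing the arylesterase Est14 from Acetobacter aceti strain 1023 in Escherichia coli. The complete construct is 4,547 bp. It replicates from a ColE1/pMB1-type origin, and the annotation also finds the pBR322-derived bom (basis of mobility) region and a rop coding sequence, which in pBR322-type plasmids moderates copy number; the catalogue entry itself lists copy number as unknown. Selection is by ampicillin resistance, conferred by the bla β-lactamase gene under its own promoter. An f1 bacteriophage origin is also present, which would allow single-stranded DNA production with helper phage.

The est14 open reading frame (also recorded as AAC2483 or AZ09_13380) was inserted between the NcoI and XhoI sites, both of which were retained. This places it downstream of the T7 promoter and the efficient T7 gene 10 ribosome binding site, and in frame with the vector-encoded C-terminal His6 tag, with the T7 terminator following. The automated annotation does not label the insert itself, but the unannotated stretch between the ribosome binding site and the tag corresponds to its position. The "9xHis fragment" call is 18 nt long, matching the six-histidine tag, and the short "SET1" fragment just before the terminator is probably only a homology match to T7 gene 10-derived vector sequence rather than a functional fusion partner. Because transcription depends on T7 RNA polymerase, expression requires a host that supplies that enzyme, while a cloning strain such as DH5alpha serves for propagation. The construct is intended for overproduction of His-tagged Est14, which the tag makes suitable for immobilized metal affinity purification.
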