Addgene plasmid #72423: pJK409
Purpose: Produces Acetobacter aceti 1023 Est14, C-terminal His6 tag
Depositing lab: T. J. Kappock. Depositing organization: Washington University in Saint Louis.
Backbone
  Vector backbone: pET23d
  Backbone size w/o insert (bp): 3663
  Total vector size (bp): 4547
  Vector type: Bacterial Expression
Growth in bacteria
  Bacterial resistance: Ampicillin, 100 μg/mL
  Growth temperature: 37°C
  Growth strain: DH5alpha
  Copy number: Unknown
Gene/Insert
  Gene/Insert name: arylesterase (alt names: est14; AAC2483; AZ09_13380)
  Species: Acetobacter aceti 1023
  GenBank ID: KDE19279.1 WP_042788781.1|
  Promoter: T7
  Tag / fusion protein: His6 (C terminal on backbone)
  Cloning method: Restriction Enzyme; 5′ cloning site NcoI (not destroyed); 3′ cloning site XhoI (not destroyed)
  Sequencing primers: 5′ T7 promoter; 3′ T7 terminator
Terms and licenses: Academic/Nonprofit Terms; Industry Terms: Not Available to Industry
How to cite: pJK409 was a gift from T. J. Kappock (Addgene plasmid # 72423 ; http://n2t.net/addgene:72423 ; RRID:Addgene_72423)
