>Addgene plasmid #72423 | pJK409 | addgene partial sequence | sequence record 142676 | T7 5'-TAATACGACTCACTATAGGG-3'
TTTTGTTTAACTTTAAGAAGGAGATATACCATGGATGCCAAAATCAGTAGTTAATCCCGAATTCCTTCCC
ATTCTTGAGAAAATGCCATCTTTTGATGGTCTTTCGTCGCTTTCACTTCCTGAAGTGCGAGAAGTTTTTC
TAACATCTGTGCGCCTTATAGAAGGTCGGCCTCTGCCAGATGTTATCACGCGGGAAGAATACGTACCGGG
GTTGAACAATGCCCCAGATGTGCGTGTGGTTGTTTATACGCCGCGTGAAGTGCAGCCCAATGCGCCAGCT
ATGGTTTATATTCATGGTGGCGGTCTTGTTTCTGGCCATCCAGAAGTGGATGACCCCAAATGCCAAAAGC
TGGCTAGTGATCTGGGCTTTCAGATTTTCTCGATAGATTATCGGCTGGCGCCTGAGGTCAAATATCCCGG
TGCAATTGAAGACTGTTACGCAGTGCTGAAATGGGTGCATGAAAACGCCAGAAAACTTGGTATTTCGCGT
GATAAGGTTGTTGTTGCGGGTGAAAGTGCAGGTGGTGGTTTAAGTGCAGCGCTGAGCCTGATGGCGCGTG
ACAAAAAAGAATACAAACTGGCTTTTCAGTTGCTTATTTACCCCATGCTGGATGATCGCACGGCAATAAA
CAGTGACCCGGGCGCCAATTTTGGCGAATTTGTCTGGACACGTTCTGCCAACAAATACGCATGGCAGGCT
TATCTGGGTGATAAAGCTGGCGGCCCACAAACACCACCATATGCAGCCGCTGGCCGTGCAACTGATCTGG
CAGGTTTGCCTCCCACCTTTATTGGTGTGGGATCAATGGATCTGTTTTTGAAAGAAGACCTTGATTACGC
AACGCGCCTGATGGCTGCGGCCGTGCCAACGGAAGTTATGGTGGTGCCGGGTGCGTATCATGTGTTTGAT
ATG
