>Addgene plasmid #72423 | pJK409 | addgene partial sequence | sequence record 142677 | T7term 5'-GCTAGTTATTGCTCAGCGG-3'
TTAGCAGCCGGATCTCAGTGGTGGTGGTGGTGGTGCTCGAGCAGATTCAATGTGCGTTTAAGTGCTGCAC
AGTAGGCATCCATAAACCTGCGGGAAAGTTCGGCATCTGGCACATACATATCAAACACATGATACGCACC
CGGCACCACCATAACTTCCGTTGGCACGGCCGCAGCCATCAGGCGCGTTGCGTAATCAAGGTCTTCTTTC
AAAAACAGATCCATTGATCCCACACCAATAAAGGTGGGAGGCAAACCTGCCAGATCAGTTGCACGGCCAG
CGGCTGCATATGGTGGTGTTTGTGGGCCGCCAGCTTTATCACCCAGATAAGCCTGCCATGCGTATTTGTT
GGCAGAACGTGTCCAGACAAATTCGCCAAAATTGGCGCCCGGGTCACTGTTTATTGCCGTGCGATCATCC
AGCATGGGGTAAATAAGCAACTGAAAAGCCAGTTTGTATTCTTTTTTGTCACGCGCCATCAGGCTCAGCG
CTGCACTTAAACCACCACCTGCACTTTCACCCGCAACAACAACCTTATCACGCGAAATACCAAGTTTTCT
GGCGTTTTCATGCACCCATTTCAGCACTGCGTAACAGTCTTCAATTGCACCGGGATATTTGACCTCAGGC
GCCAGCCGATAATCTATCGAGAAAATCTGAAAGCCCAGATCACTAGCCAGCTTTTGGCATTTGGGGTCAT
CCACTTCTGGATGGCCAGAAACAAGACCGCCACCATGAATATAAACCATAGCTGGCGCATTGGGCTGCAC
TTCACGCGGCGTATAAACAACCACACGCACATCTGGGGCATTGTTCAACCCCGGTACGTATTCTTCCCGC
GTGATAACATCTGGCAGAGGCCGACCTTCTATAAGGCGCACAGATGTTAGAAAAACTTCTCGCACTTCAG
GAAGTGAAAGCGACGAAAGACCATCAAAAGATGGCATTTTCTCAAGAATGG
